>Addgene plasmid #44276 | pPaxillin-TagRFP675-N1 | depositor full sequence | sequence record 60544 | pPaxillin-TagRFP675-N1 sequence 6379 bps
TAGTTATTAATAGTAATCAATTACGGGGTCATTAGTTCATAGCCCATATATGGAGTTCCGCGTTACATAA
CTTACGGTAAATGGCCCGCCTGGCTGACCGCCCAACGACCCCCGCCCATTGACGTCAATAATGACGTATG
TTCCCATAGTAACGCCAATAGGGACTTTCCATTGACGTCAATGGGTGGAGTATTTACGGTAAACTGCCCA
CTTGGCAGTACATCAAGTGTATCATATGCCAAGTACGCCCCCTATTGACGTCAATGACGGTAAATGGCCC
GCCTGGCATTATGCCCAGTACATGACCTTATGGGACTTTCCTACTTGGCAGTACATCTACGTATTAGTCA
TCGCTATTACCATGGTGATGCGGTTTTGGCAGTACATCAATGGGCGTGGATAGCGGTTTGACTCACGGGG
ATTTCCAAGTCTCCACCCCATTGACGTCAATGGGAGTTTGTTTTGGCACCAAAATCAACGGGACTTTCCA
AAATGTCGTAACAACTCCGCCCCATTGACGCAAATGGGCGGTAGGCGTGTACGGTGGGAGGTCTATATAA
GCAGAGCTGGTTTAGTGAACCGTCAGATCCGCTAGCACCATGGACGACCTCGATGCCTTACTGGCAGACC
TGGAATCCACCACCTCGCATATCTCTAAGCGACCGGTGTTTCTAACAGAGGAAACGCCTTACTCCTACCC
AACTGGAAACCATACGTACCAGGAGATTGCTGTGCCACCGCCGGTGCCCCCGCCGCCTTCCAGTGAGGCC
CTAAATGGCACTGTGATTGACCCCTTAGACCAGTGGCAACCCAGCGTGTCCAGATACGGCCACCAGCAAC
CTCAGTCCCAGTCTCCGATATACAGCTCTAGTGCCAAAAGCTCCAGTGCCTCTGTTCCTAGAGACGGGCT
CAGCTCCCCTTCTCCCCGTGCCAGTGAGGAGGAACACGTGTACAGCTTCCCAAACAAGCAGAAGTCTGCA
GAACCATCTCCCACAATGACCAGCACCTCCCTGGGCAGCAACCTCTCGGAACTGGACAGGCTTCTCCTGG
AACTGAATGCTGTTCAACATAATCCCCCCAGTGGCTTCTCAGCAGATGAAGTCAGCAGAAGCCCATCACT
GCCCAATGTGACCGGACCTCACTATGTCATCCCAGAGAGCAGCAGCTCTGCAGGAGGGAAGGCTGCACCC
CCTACAAAAGAAAAACCAAAGCGGAATGGTGGGCGTGGGATTGAAGATGTGCGTCCCAGTGTGGAGAGCC
TGCTGGATGAGCTGGAGAGCTCTGTGCCAAGCCCAGTCCCTGCAATCACTGTGAGCCAAGGGGAGGTGAG
CAGCCCCCAGCGTGTCAACGCCAGTCAGCAGCAGACCCGTATCTCTGCTTCTTCAGCTACACGAGAACTG
GATGAGCTGATGGCGTCCCTCTCTGACTTTAAGTTCATGGCACAGGGGAAAGCCGGCGGCAGCAGCTCCC
CACCATCCACCACCCCAAAGCCTGGCAGTCAGCTGGACACCATGCTGGGAAGTCTGCAGTCTGACCTGAA
CAAACTGGGGGTAGCGACGGTCGCCAAGGGTGTGTGCGGAGCCTGCAAGAAGCCGATTGCTGGGCAGGTA
GTTACAGCCATGGGGAAGACCTGGCACCCTGAGCACTTCGTCTGCACCCACTGCCAGGAGGAGATTGGAT
CACGGAACTTCTTTGAGCGGGATGGGCAGCCCTACTGTGAGAAGGACTATCACAACCTCTTCTCTCCTCG
CTGCTACTACTGCAATGGGCCAATCCTTGATAAAGTGGTGACGGCTTTGGACAGGACGTGGCACCCTGAA
CACTTTTTCTGTGCCCAGTGTGGAGTTTTCTTTGGACCTGAAGGATTTCATGAGAAGGATGGCAAAGCCT
ATTGCCGCAAGGACTACTTTGACATGTTTGCTCCCAAGTGTGGAGGCTGTGCCCGGGCTATCCTGGAAAA
TTACATTTCTGCCTTAAACACCCTGTGGCACCCTGAGTGCTTTGTCTGTCGGGAATGTTTCACACCGTTC
ATCAACGGCAGCTTCTTCGAGCACGACGGCCAGCCCTACTGCGAGGTGCATTACCACGAGCGCCGCGGCT
CGCTGTGCTCTGGCTGCCAGAAGCCCATCACGGGACGCTGCATCACTGCCATGGGCAAGAAATTTCACCC
CGAACACTTTGTCTGTGCCTTCTGCCTCAAGCAGCTCAACAAAGGAACCTTCAAAGAACAGAACGACAAG
CCCTACTGTCAGAACTGCTTTCTCAAACTCTTCTGTCTCGAGCTCAAGCTTCGAATTCTGCAGTCGACGG
TACCGCGGGCCCGGGATCCACCGGTCGCCACCATGAGCGAGCTGATTAAGGAGAACATGCACATGAAGCT
GTACATGGAGGGCACCGTGAACAACCACCACTTCAAGTGCACATCCGAGGGCGAAGGCAAGCCCTACGAG
GGCACCCAGACCCAAAGAATCAAGGTGGTCGAGGGCGGCCCTCTCCCCTTCGCCTTCGACATCCTGGCTA
CCAGCTTCATGTACGGCAGCAAGACCTTCATCAACCACACCCAGGGCATCCCCGACTTCTGGAAGCAGTC
CTTCCCTGAGGGCTTCACATGGGAGAGAGTCACCACATACGAAGACGGGGGCGTGCTGACCGCTACCCAG
GACACCAGCCTCCAGGACGGCTGCCTCATCTACAACGTCAAGATCAGAGGGGTGAACTTCCCATCCAACG
GCCCTGTGATGCAGAAGAAAACACTCGGCTGGGAGGCCAACACCGAGATGATGTACCCCGCTGACGGCGG
CCTGGAAGGCAGAAACTACATGGCCCTGAAGCTCGTGGGCGGGGGCCACCTGATCTGCAGCTTGAAGACC
ACATACAGATCCAAGAAACCCGCTAAGAACCTCAAGATGCCCGGCGTCTACTATGTGGACCGCAGACTGG
AAAGAATCAAGGAGGCCGACAAAGAGACCTATGTCGAGCAGCACGAGGTGGCTGTGGCCAGATACTGCGA
CCTCCCTAGCAAACTGGGGCACAAGCTTAATTAAAGCGGCCGCGACTCTAGATCATAATCAGCCATACCA
CATTTGTAGAGGTTTTACTTGCTTTAAAAAACCTCCCACACCTCCCCCTGAACCTGAAACATAAAATGAA
TGCAATTGTTGTTGTTAACTTGTTTATTGCAGCTTATAATGGTTACAAATAAAGCAATAGCATCACAAAT
TTCACAAATAAAGCATTTTTTTCACTGCATTCTAGTTGTGGTTTGTCCAAACTCATCAATGTATCTTAAG
GCGTAAATTGTAAGCGTTAATATTTTGTTAAAATTCGCGTTAAATTTTTGTTAAATCAGCTCATTTTTTA
ACCAATAGGCCGAAATCGGCAAAATCCCTTATAAATCAAAAGAATAGACCGAGATAGGGT
[37 nt withheld, positions 3421-3457]
AAAGAACGTGGACTCCAACGTCAAAGG
[49 nt withheld, positions 3485-3533]
T
[91 nt withheld, positions 3535-3625]
G
[124 nt withheld, positions 3627-3750]
CAGGTGGCACTTTTCGGGGAAATGTGCGCGGAACCCCTATTTGTTTATTTTTCTAAATACATTCAAATAT
GTATCCGCTCATGAGACAATAACCCTGATAAATGCTTCAATAATATTGAAAAAGGAAGAGTCCTGAGGCG
GAAAGAACCAGCTGTGGAATGTGTGTCAGTTAGGGTGTGGAAAGTCCCCAGGCTCCCCAGCAGGCAGAAG
TATGCAAAGCATGCATCTCAATTAGTCAGCAACCAGGTGTGGAAAGTCCCCAGGCTCCCCAGCAGGCAGA
AGTATGCAAAGCATGCATCTCAATTAGTCAGCAACCATAGTCCCGCCCCTAACTCCGCCCATCCCGCCCC
TAACTCCGCCCAGTTCCGCCCATTCTCCGCCCCATGGCTGACTAATTTTTTTTATTTATGCAGAGGCCGA
GGCCGCCTCGGCCTCTGAGCTATTCCAGAAGTAGTGAGGAGGCTTTTTTGGAGGCCTAGGCTTTTGCAAA
GATCGATCAAGAGACAGGATGAGGATCGTTTCGCATGATTGAACAAGATGGATTGCACGCAGGTTCTCCG
GCCGCTTGGGTGGAGAGGCTATTCGGCTATGACTGGGCACAACAGACAATCGGCTGCTCTGATGCCGCCG
TGTTCCGGCTGTCAGCGCAGGGGCGCCCGGTTCTTTTTGTCAAGACCGACCTGTCCGGTGCCCTGAATGA
ACTGCAAGACGAGGCAGCGCGGCTATCGTGGCTGGCCACGACGGGCGTTCCTTGCGCAGCTGTGCTCGAC
GTTGTCACTGAAGCGGGAAGGGACTGGCTGCTATTGGGCGAAGTGCCGGGGCAGGATCTCCTGTCATCTC
ACCTTGCTCCTGCCGAGAAAGTATCCATCATGGCTGATGCAATGCGGCGGCTGCATACGCTTGATCCGGC
TACCTGCCCATTCGACCACCAAGCGAAACATCGCATCGAGCGAGCACGTACTCGGATGGAAGCCGGTCTT
GTCGATCAGGATGATCTGGACGAAGAGCATCAGGGGCTCGCGCCAGCCGAACTGTTCGCCAGGCTCAAGG
CGAGCATGCCCGACGGCGAGGATCTCGTCGTGACCCATGGCGATGCCTGCTTGCCGAATATCATGGTGGA
AAATGGCCGCTTTTCTGGATTCATCGACTGTGGCCGGCTGGGTGTGGCGGACCGCTATCAGGACATAGCG
TTGGCTACCCGTGATATTGCTGAAGAGCTTGGCGGCGAATGGGCTGACCGCTTCCTCGTGCTTTACGGTA
TCGCCGCTCCCGATTCGCAGCGCATCGCCTTCTATCGCCTTCTTGACGAGTTCTTCTGAGCGGGACTCTG
GGGTTCGAAATGACCGACCAAGCGACGCCCAACCTGCCATCACGAGATTTCGATTCCACCGCCGCCTTCT
ATGAAAGGTTGGGCTTCGGAATCGTTTTCCGGGACGCCGGCTGGATGATCCTCCAGCGCGGGGATCTCAT
GCTGGAGTTCTTCGCCCACCCTAGGGGGAGGCTAACTGAAACACGGAAGGAGACAATACCGGAAGGAACC
CGCGCTATGACGGCAATAAAAAGACAGAATAAAACGCACGGTGTTGGGTCGTTTGTTCATAAACGCGGGG
TTCGGTCCCAGGGCTGGCACTCTGTCGATACCCCACCGAGACCCCATTGGGGCCAATACGCCCGCGTTTC
TTCCTTTTCCCCACCCCACCCCCCAAGTTCGGGTGAAGGCCCAGGGCTCGCAGCCAACGTCGGGGCGGCA
GGCCCTGCCATAGCCTCAGGTTACTCATATATACTTTAGATTGATTTAAAACTTCATTTTTAATTTAAAA
GGATCTAGGTGAAGATCCTTTTTGATAATCTCATGACCAAAATCCCTTAACGTGAGTTTTCGTTCCACTG
AGCGTCAGACCCCGTAGAAAAGATCAAAGGATCTTCTTGAGATCCTTTTTTTCTGCGCGTAATCTGCTGC
TTGCAAACAAAAAAACCACCGCTACCAGCGGTGGTTTGTTTGCCGGATCAAGAGCTACCAACTCTTTTTC
CGAAGGTAACTGGCTTCAGCAGAGCGCAGATACCAAATACTGTCCTTCTAGTGTAGCCGTAGTTAGGCCA
CCACTTCAAGAACTCTGTAGCACCGCCTACATACCTCGCTCTGCTAATCCTGTTACCAGTGGCTGCTGCC
AGTGGCGATAAGTCGTGTCTTACCGGGTTGGACTCAAGACGATAGTTACCGGATAAGGCGCAGCGGTCGG
GCTGAACGGGGGGTTCGTGCACACAGCCCAGCTTGGAGCGAACGACCTACACCGAACTGAGATACCTACA
GCGTGAGCTATGAGAAAGCGCCACGCTTCCCGAAGGGAGAAAGGCGGACAGGTATCCGGTAAGCGGCAGG
GTCGGAACAGGAGAGCGCACGAGGGAGCTTCCAGGGGGAAACGCCTGGTATCTTTATAGTCCTGTCGGGT
TTCGCCACCTCTGACTTGAGCGTCGATTTTTGTGATGCTCGTCAGGGGGGCGGAGCCTATGGAAAAACGC
CAGCAACGCGGCCTTTTTACGGTTCCTGGCCTTTTGCTGGCCTTTTGCTCACATGTTCTTTCCTGCGTTA
TCCCCTGATTCTGTGGATAACCGTATTACCGCCATGCAT
Features (pLannotate 1.2.2; 15 found; start..end, strand, type, name):
     61..364     +  enhancer       CMV enhancer: human cytomegalovirus immediate early enhancer
    365..568     +  promoter       CMV promoter: human cytomegalovirus (CMV) immediate early promoter
    600..2276    +  CDS            PXN: PAXI_CHICK - Experimental evidence at protein level: Swiss-Prot protein existence level 1. Cytoskeletal protein involved in actin-membrane attachment at sites of cell adhesion to the extracellular matrix (focal adhesion). Binds in vitro to vinculin as well as to the SH3 domain of c-SRC and, when tyrosine phosphorylated, to the SH2 domain of v-CRK. From Gallus gallus (Chicken).
   2277..2329    +  misc_feature   MCS: multiple cloning site
   2343..3041    +  CDS            TagRFP675: TagRFP675 is a basic (constitutively fluorescent) red fluorescent protein published in 2013, derived from Entacmaea quadricolor. It is reported to be a rapidly-maturing monomer with moderate acid sensitivity.
   3061..3144    +  CDS            large T antigen (fragment): large T antigen from SV40 (simian virus 40)
   3167..3288    +  polyA_signal   SV40 poly(A) signal: SV40 polyadenylation signal
   3322..3750    -  rep_origin     f1 ori (sequence partly withheld): f1 bacteriophage origin of replication; arrow indicates direction of (+) strand synthesis
   3777..3881    +  promoter       AmpR promoter: bla
   3883..4240    +  promoter       SV40 promoter: SV40 enhancer and early promoter
   4275..5069    +  CDS            NeoR/KanR: aminoglycoside phosphotransferase from Tn5; aph(3')-II (or nptII); confers resistance to neomycin, kanamycin, and G418 (Geneticin®)
   5090..5242    +  CDS            ble (fragment): BLE_KLEPN - Experimental evidence at protein level: Swiss-Prot protein existence level 1. Binding protein with a strong affinity to the bleomycin family of antibiotics. Binds to CL990; an antimitotic-antibiotic compound. From Klebsiella pneumoniae.
   5301..5348    +  polyA_signal   HSV TK poly(A) signal: herpes simplex virus thymidine kinase polyadenylation signal (Cole and Stacy, 1985)
   5439..5455    -  polyA_signal   bGH poly(A) signal (fragment): bovine growth hormone polyadenylation signal
   5677..6265    +  rep_origin     ori: high-copy-number ColE1/pMB1/pBR322/pUC origin of replication
