[The description below was written by a language model from this plasmid's Addgene catalogue record and pLannotate feature annotations shown in this document.]
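Description:
pPaxillin-TagRFP675-N1 is a mammalian expression plasmid built on the Clontech N1-type backbone, in which a gene of interest is placed upstream of a fluorescent protein to give a C-terminally tagged fusion. It replicates in E. coli from a high-copy ColE1/pUC-type origin and also carries an f1 origin. A single NeoR/KanR (Tn5 aminoglycoside phosphotransferase) gene provides both selections. A bacterial bla-type promoter drives it for kanamycin resistance, and the SV40 enhancer/early promoter drives it for G418 selection of stably transfected mammalian cells, with termination at an HSV TK polyadenylation signal. The short large T antigen, ble and bGH poly(A) fragments in the annotation appear to be backbone remnants rather than functional parts.

The payload is transcribed from the human CMV immediate-early enhancer and promoter. It consists of the chicken (Gallus gallus) paxillin coding sequence, followed by residual multiple cloning site sequence that acts as a linker, then TagRFP675, and ends at an SV40 poly(A) signal. Paxillin is a focal adhesion adaptor protein linking actin to sites of cell–matrix attachment, so the fusion should localise the fluorophore to focal adhesions. TagRFP675 is a monomeric near-infrared/far-red fluorescent protein derived from Entacmaea quadricolor. The record lists its defining substitutions as M41Q, F80W, S143N, L147M, S158N, D159Y and N173S, and it was inserted between BamHI and NotI sites. The construct is suited to live-cell imaging of focal adhesions and to showing how TagRFP675 performs as a fusion tag.

The catalogue gives a total size of 5,656 bp, whereas the depositor's full sequence used for annotation is 6,379 nt. The catalogue insert size covers only the fluorescent protein and not paxillin.
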