Addgene plasmid #44276: pPaxillin-TagRFP675-N1
Depositing lab: Vladislav Verkhusha. Depositing organization: Albert Einstein College of Medicine. Publication: Extended Stokes shift in fluorescent proteins: chromophore-protein interactions in a near-infrared TagRFP675 variant. Piatkevich KD, Malashkevich VN, Morozova KS, Nemkovich NA, Almo SC, Verkhusha VV. Sci Rep. 2013;3:1847. doi: 10.1038/srep01847. PubMed 23677204.
Backbone
  Vector backbone: pN1
  Backbone manufacturer: Clontech
  Backbone size w/o insert (bp): 3998
  Total vector size (bp): 5656
  Vector type: Mammalian Expression
  Selectable markers: Neomycin (select with G418)
Growth in bacteria
  Bacterial resistance: Kanamycin, 50 μg/mL
  Growth temperature: 37°C
  Growth strain: DH5alpha
  Copy number: High Copy
Gene/Insert
  Gene/Insert name: TagRFP675
  Species: G. gallus (chicken), Synthetic
  Insert size (bp): 717
  Mutation: M41Q/F80W/S143N/L147M/S158N/D159Y/N173S
  Promoter: CMV
  Tag / fusion protein: chicken paxillin (N terminal on insert)
  Cloning method: Restriction Enzyme; 5′ cloning site BamHI (not destroyed); 3′ cloning site NotI (not destroyed)
  Sequencing primers: 5′ ggtaggcgtgtacggtgggag
Terms and licenses: Academic/Nonprofit Terms; Industry Terms: Not Available to Industry
How to cite: pPaxillin-TagRFP675-N1 was a gift from Vladislav Verkhusha (Addgene plasmid # 44276 ; http://n2t.net/addgene:44276 ; RRID:Addgene_44276)
