>Addgene plasmid #44276 | pPaxillin-TagRFP675-N1 | addgene partial sequence | sequence record 63955 | cmv-fwd
AGCAGAGCTGGTTTAGTGAACCGTCAGATCCGCTAGCACCATGGACGACCTCGATGCCTTACTGGCAGAC
CTGGAATCCACCACCTCGCATATCTCTAAGCGACCGGTGTTTCTAACAGAGGAAACGCCTTACTCCTACC
CAACTGGAAACCATACGTACCAGGAGATTGCTGTGCCACCGCCGGTGCCCCCGCCGCCTTCCAGTGAGGC
CCTAAATGGCACTGTGATTGACCCCTTAGACCAGTGGCAACCCAGCGTGTCCAGATACGGCCACCAGCAA
CCTCAGTCCCAGTCTCCGATATACAGCTCTAGTGCCAAAAGCTCCAGTGCCTCTGTTCCTAGAGACGGGC
TCAGCTCCCCTTCTCCCCGTGCCAGTGAGGAGGAACACGTGTACAGCTTCCCAAACAAGCAGAAGTCTGC
AGAACCATCTCCCACAATGACCAGCACCTCCCTGGGCAGCAACCTCTCGGAACTGGACAGGCTTCTCCTG
GAACTGAATGCTGTTCAACATAATCCCCCCAGTGGCTTCTCAGCAGATGAAGTCAGCAGAAGCCCATCAC
TGCCCAATGTGACCGGACCTCACTATGTCATCCCAGAGAGCAGCAGCTCTGCAGGAGGGAAGGCTGCACC
CCCTACAAAAGAAAAACCAAAGCGGAATGGTGGGCGTGGGATTGAAGATGTGCGTCCCAGTGTGGAGAGC
CTGCTGGATGAGCTGGAGAGCTCTGTGCCAAGCCCAGTCCCTGCAATCACTGTGAGCCAAGGGGAGGTGA
GCAGCCCCCAGCGTGTCAACGCCAGTCAGCAGCAGACCCGTATCTCTGCTTCTTCAGCTACACGAGAACT
GGATGAGCTGATGGCGTCCCTCTCTGACTTTAAGTTCATGGCACAGGGGAAAGCCGGCGGCAGCAGCTCC
CCACCATCCACCACCCCAAAGCCTGGCAGTCAGCTGGACAC
