>Addgene plasmid #44276 | pPaxillin-TagRFP675-N1 | addgene partial sequence | sequence record 71852 | F1-ori-rev
[63 nt withheld, positions 1-63]
CAGGTGGCACTTTTCGGGGAAATGTGCGCGGAACCCCTATTTGTTTATTTTTCTAAATACATTCAAATAT
GTATCCGCTCATGAGACAATAACCCTGATAAATGCTTCAATAATATTGAAAAAGGAAGAGTCCTGAGGCG
GAAAGAACCAGCTGTGGAATGTGTGTCAGTTAGGGTGTGGAAAGTCCCCAGGCTCCCCAGCAGGCAGAAG
TATGCAAAGCATGCATCTCAATTAGTCAGCAACCAGGTGTGGAAAGTCCCCAGGCTCCCCAGCAGGCAGA
AGTATGCAAAGCATGCATCTCAATTAGTCAGCAACCATAGTCCCGCCCCTAACTCCGCCCATCCCGCCCC
TAACTCCGCCCAGTTCCGCCCATTCTCCGCCCCATGGCTGACTAATTTTTTTTATTTATGCAGAGGCCGA
GGCCGCCTCGGCCTCTGAGCTATTCCAGAAGTAGTGAGGAGGCTTTTTTGGAGGCCTAGGCTTTTGCAAA
GATCGATCAAGAGACAGGATGAGGATCGTTTCGCATGATTGAACAAGATGGATTGCACGCAGGTTCTCCG
GCCGCTTGGGTGGAGAGGCTATTCGGCTATGACTGGGCACAACAGACAATCGGCTGCTCTGATGCCGCCG
TGTTCCGGCTGTCAGCGCAGGGGCGCCCGGTTCTTTTTGTCAAGACCGACCTGTCCGGTGCCCTGAATGA
ACTGCAAGACGAGGCAGCGCGGCTATCGTGGCTGGCCACGACGGGCGTTCCTTGCGCAGCTGTGCTCGAC
GTTGTCACTGAAGCGGGAAGGGACTGGCTGCTATTGGGCGAAGTGCCGGGGCAGGATCTCCTGTCATCTC
ACCTTGCTCCTGCCGAGAAAGTATCCATCATGGCTGATGCAATGCGGCGGCTGCATACGCTTGATCCGGC
TACCTGCCCATTCGACCACCAAGCGAAACATCGCATCGAGCGAGCACGTACTCGGATGGAAGCCGGTCTT
GTC
