>Addgene plasmid #44276 | pPaxillin-TagRFP675-N1 | addgene partial sequence | sequence record 72054 | F1ori-F 5'-GTGGACTCTTGTTCCAAACTGG-3'
CTCGGTCTATTCTTTTGATTTATAAGGGATTTTGCCGATTTCGGCCTATTGGTTAAAAAATGAGCTGATT
TAACAAAAATTTAACGCGAATTTTAACAAAATATTAACGCTTACAATTTACGCCTTAAGATACATTGATG
AGTTTGGACAAACCACAACTAGAATGCAGTGAAAAAAATGCTTTATTTGTGAAATTTGTGATGCTATTGC
TTTATTTGTAACCATTATAAGCTGCAATAAACAAGTTAACAACAACAATTGCATTCATTTTATGTTTCAG
GTTCAGGGGGAGGTGTGGGAGGTTTTTTAAAGCAAGTAAAACCTCTACAAATGTGGTATGGCTGATTATG
ATCTAGAGTCGCGGCCGCTTTAATTAAGCTTGTGCCCCAGTTTGCTAGGGAGGTCGCAGTATCTGGCCAC
AGCCACCTCGTGCTGCTCGACATAGGTCTCTTTGTCGGCCTCCTTGATTCTTTCCAGTCTGCGGTCCACA
TAGTAGACGCCGGGCATCTTGAGGTTCTTAGCGGGTTTCTTGGATCTGTATGTGGTCTTCAAGCTGCAGA
TCAGGTGGCCCCCGCCCACGAGCTTCAGGGCCATGTAGTTTCTGCCTTCCAGGCCGCCGTCAGCGGGGTA
CATCATCTCGGTGTTGGCCTCCCAGCCGAGTGTTTTCTTCTGCATCACAGGGCCGTTGGATGGGAAGTTC
ACCCCTCTGATCTTGACGTTGTAGATGAGGCAGCCGTCCTGGAGGCTGGTGTCCTGGGTAGCGGTCAGCA
CGCCCCCGTCTTCGTATGTGGTGACTCTCTCCCATGTGAAGCCCTCAGGGAAGGACTGCTTCCAGAAGTC
GGGGATGCCCTGGGTGTGGTTGATGAAGGTCTTGCTGCCGTACATGAAGCTGGTAGCCAGGATGTCGAAG
GCGAAGGGGAGAGGGCCGCCCTCGACCACCTTGATTCTTTGGGTCTGGGTGCCCTCGTA
